>Addgene plasmid #165821 | pLexA BD | addgene full sequence | sequence record 335454 | Addgene NGS Result
CACTGACTCGCTGCGCTCGGTCGTTCGGCTGCGGCGAGCGGTATCAGCTCACTCAAAGGCGGTAATACGG
TTATCCACAGAATCAGGGGATAACGCAGGAAAGAACATGTGAGCAAAAGGCCAGCAAAAGGCCAGGAACC
GTAAAAAGGCCGCGTTGCTGGCGTTTTTCCATAGGCTCCGCCCCCCTGACGAGCATCACAAAAATCGACG
CTCAAGTCAGAGGTGGCGAAACCCGACAGGACTATAAAGATACCAGGCGTTTCCCCCTGGAAGCTCCCTC
GTGCGCTCTCCTGTTCCGACCCTGCCGCTTACCGGATACCTGTCCGCCTTTCTCCCTTCGGGAAGCGTGG
CGCTTTCTCATAGCTCACGCTGTAGGTATCTCAGTTCGGTGTAGGTCGTTCGCTCCAAGCTGGGCTGTGT
GCACGAACCCCCCGTTCAGCCCGACCGCTGCGCCTTATCCGGTAACTATCGTCTTGAGTCCAACCCGGTA
AGACACGACTTATCGCCACTGGCAGCAGCCACTGGTAACAGGATTAGCAGAGCGAGGTATGTAGGCGGTG
CTACAGAGTTCTTGAAGTGGTGGCCTAACTACGGCTACACTAGAAGAACAGTATTTGGTATCTGCGCTCT
GCTGAAGCCAGTTACCTTCGGAAAAAGAGTTGGTAGCTCTTGATCCGGCAAACAAACCACCGCTGGTAGC
GGTGGTTTTTTTGTTTGCAAGCAGCAGATTACGCGCAGAAAAAAAGGATCTCAAGAAGATCCTTTGATCT
TTTCTACGGGGTCTGACGCTCAGTGGAACGAAAACTCACGTTAAGGGATTTTGGTCATGAGATTATCAAA
AAGGATCTTCACCTAGATCCTTTTAAATTAAAAATGAAGTTTTAAATCAATCTAAAGTATATATGAGTAA
ACTTGGTCTGACAGTTACCAATGCTTAATCAGTGAGGCACCTATCTCAGCGATCTGTCTATTTCGTTCAT
CCATAGTTGCCTGACTCCCCGTCGTGTAGATAACTACGATACGGGAGGGCTTACCATCTGGCCCCAGTGC
TGCAATGATACCGCGCGACCCACGCTCACCGGCTCCAGATTTATCAGCAATAAACCAGCCAGCCGGAAGG
GCCGAGCGCAGAAGTGGTCCTGCAACTTTATCCGCCTCCATCCAGTCTATTAATTGTTGCCGGGAAGCTA
GAGTAAGTAGTTCGCCAGTTAATAGTTTGCGCAACGTTGTTGCCATTGCTACAGGCATCGTGGTGTCACG
CTCGTCGTTTGGTATGGCTTCATTCAGCTCCGGTTCCCAACGATCAAGGCGAGTTACATGATCCCCCATG
TTGTGCAAAAAAGCGGTTAGCTCCTTCGGTCCTCCGATCGTTGTCAGAAGTAAGTTGGCCGCAGTGTTAT
CACTCATGGTTATGGCAGCACTGCATAATTCTCTTACTGTCATGCCATCCGTAAGATGCTTTTCTGTGAC
TGGTGAGTACTCAACCAAGTCATTCTGAGAATAGTGTATGCGGCGACCGAGTTGCTCTTGCCCGGCGTCA
ATACGGGATAATACCGCGCCACATAGCAGAACTTTAAAAGTGCTCATCATTGGAAAACGTTCTTCGGGGC
GAAAACTCTCAAGGATCTTACCGCTGTTGAGATCCAGTTCGATGTAACCCACTCGTGCACCCAACTGATC
TTCAGCATCTTTTACTTTCACCAGCGTTTCTGGGTGAGCAAAAACAGGAAGGCAAAATGCCGCAAAAAAG
GGAATAAGGGCGACACGGAAATGTTGAATACTCATACTCTTCCTTTTTCAATATTATTGAAGCATTTATC
AGGGTTATTGTCTCATGAGCGGATACATATTTGAATGTATTTAGAAAAATAAACAAATAGGGGTTCCGCG
CACATTTCCCCGAAAAGTGCCACCTGATGCGGTGTGAAATACCGCACAGATGCGTAAGGAGAAAATACCG
CATCAGGAAATTGTAAGCGTTAATATTTTGTTAAAATTCGCGTTAAATTTTTGTTAAATCAGCTCATTTT
TTAACCAATAGGCCGAAATCGGCAAAATCCCTTATAAATCAAAAGAATAGACCGAGATAGGGT
[37 nt withheld, positions 2094-2130]
AAAGAACGTGGACTCCAACGTCAAAGGGCGAAAAACCGTCTATCAGGGCGCTGGCCCACTACGTGAACCA
TCACCCT
[91 nt withheld, positions 2208-2298]
G
[124 nt withheld, positions 2300-2423]
CCATTCGCCATTCAGGCTGCGCAACTGTTGGGAAGGGCGATCGGTGCGGGCCTCTTCGCTATTACGCCAG
CTGGCGAAAGGGGGATGTGCTGCAAGGCGATTAAGTTGGGTAACGCCAGGGTTTTCCCAGTCACGACGTT
GTAAAACGACGGCCAGTGAATTGTAATACGACTCACTATAGGGCGAATTGGGCCCGACGTCGCATGCTCC
CGGCCGCCATGGCGGCCGCGGGAATTCGATTGGGCGATGAGTGGTCTCGCACTCAGCCAATCTCCGTTGC
GGATCACACCCACGGCCAAGCCCTCGATAGTAAAGGACTGCTGTCGCAGATCCACCACGATCGGCTTGAA
CTCGCTATTCTCCGGCAGCAGCTCGACCTTATTGCCTTGCTTCTTGAGGCGTTTCACAGTGACCTCATCG
TCTATCCTGGCAACGACTACCTGGCCGTTCCTGACATCCTGTGTCTTATGGACGGCGAGGAGGTCACCAT
CCATAATACCGATGTCCTTCATGGACATTCCCGACACCCGCAACAGGAAATCAGCATTTGGCTTAAACAA
GGAGGGGTCCACCTGATAGTGTCCCTCTATGTGTTGCTGGGCCAGCAGCGGCTCGCCAGCGGCCACGCGT
CCCACCAGTGGCAGGCCCTCTTCCTCCTCCTGCAACAGCCGGATTCCGCGGCTCGCACCGGACACGATTT
CAATGACACCCTTGCGGGCCAGTGCCTTCAAGTGCTCCTCCGCGGCGTTAGGCGATCGAAAGCCCAGTCG
CTGTGCTATCTCTGCGCGGGTCGGAGGCATACCCGTTTGGGATATATGATCCCGTATCAAATCAAAAACT
TCCTGTTGTCGGGCCGTGAGAGCCTTCATTCGAGACCACTCATCGCCCAATCACTAGTGAATTCGCGGCC
GCCTGCAGGTCGACCATATGGGAGAGCTCCCAACGCGTTGGATGCATAGCTTGAGTATTCTATAGTGTCA
CCTAAATAGCTTGGCGTAATCATGGTCATAGCTGTTTCCTGTGTGAAATTGTTATCCGCTCACAATTCCA
CACAACATACGAGCCGGAAGCATAAAGTGTAAAGCCTGGGGTGCCTAATGAGTGAGCTAACTCACATTAA
TTGCGTTGCGCTCACTGCCCGCTTTCCAGTCGGGAAACCTGTCGTGCCAGCTGCATTAATGAATCGGCCA
ACGCGCGGGGAGAGGCGGTTTGCGTATTGGGCGCTCTTCCGCTTCCTCGCT
Features (pLannotate 1.2.2; 14 found; start..end, strand, type, name):
    166..754     -  rep_origin     ori: high-copy-number ColE1/pMB1/pBR322/pUC origin of replication
    925..1785    -  CDS            AmpR: β-lactamase; bla; confers resistance to ampicillin, carbenicillin, and related antibiotics
   1786..1890    -  promoter       AmpR promoter: bla
   1917..1967    +  misc_feature   bom (fragment): basis of mobility region from pBR322
   1968..2423    -  rep_origin     f1 ori (sequence partly withheld): f1 bacteriophage origin of replication; arrow indicates direction of (+) strand synthesis
   2427..2584    -  CDS            lacZα (fragment): LacZα fragment of β-galactosidase; lacZ fragment
   2587..2605    +  promoter       T7 promoter: promoter for bacteriophage T7 RNA polymerase
   2687..3292    -  CDS            lexA: LEXA_ECOLI - Also known as exrA, spr, tsl, umuA. Experimental evidence at protein level: Swiss-Prot protein existence level 1. Represses a number of genes involved in the response to DNA damage (SOS response), including recA and lexA. Binds to the 16 bp palindromic sequence 5'-CTGTATATATATACAG-3'. In the presence of single- stranded DNA, RecA interacts with LexA causing an autocatalytic cleavage which disrupts the DNA-binding part of LexA, leading to derepression of the SOS regulon and eventually DNA repair. Implicated in hydroxy radical-mediated cell death induced by hydroxyurea treatment (Pu
   3318..3380    -  CDS            VESPI_VESMG (fragment): Experimental evidence at protein level: Swiss-Prot protein existence level 1. Shows contractile activity on isolated ileum smooth muscle. From Vespa magnifica (Hornet).
   3392..3410    -  promoter       SP6 promoter: promoter for bacteriophage SP6 RNA polymerase
   3452..3468    -  protein_bind   lac operator: The lac repressor binds to the lac operator to inhibit transcription in E. coli. This inhibition can be relieved by adding lactose or isopropyl-β-D-thiogalactopyranoside (IPTG). lac repressor encoded by lacI
   3476..3506    -  promoter       lac promoter: promoter for the E. coli lac operon
   3521..3542    -  protein_bind   CAP binding site: CAP binding activates transcription in the presence of cAMP. E. coli catabolite activator protein
   3555..3647    -  CDS            lacI (fragment): lac repressor; lacI; The lac repressor binds to the lac operator to inhibit transcription in E. coli. This inhibition can be relieved by adding lactose or isopropyl-β-D-thiogalactopyranoside (IPTG).
