[The description below was written by a language model from this plasmid's Addgene catalogue record and pLannotate feature annotations shown in this document.]
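Description:
pLexA BD is a part-donor ("domestication") plasmid built on the pUPD backbone, holding a single modular coding piece rather than a complete expression unit. Although it is catalogued as an insect expression vector and comes from a Drosophila genetic toolkit, the annotated sequence shows no eukaryotic promoter, terminator or fly transformation elements. The plasmid is essentially a high-copy bacterial cloning vector. It replicates in E. coli from a ColE1/pUC-type origin, is selected with ampicillin through the β-lactamase gene and its native promoter, and also carries an f1 phage origin.

The insert is a 606 bp synthetic sequence annotated as E. coli lexA, the SOS-regulon repressor, used here as a DNA-binding module that recognises LexA operator sites. It sits within the cloning region of an interrupted lacZα cassette (lac promoter, operator, CAP site and a lacZα fragment), flanked by T7 and SP6 phage promoters inherited from the backbone. A short neighbouring hit to a hornet peptide is most likely a spurious annotation match. The depositor labels the part "CDS-TL1", meaning it occupies the first position of a multi-part coding sequence. According to the record it is not functional alone and must be assembled with a linker part (TL2–TL4) and an activation domain part (TL5) to produce a complete LexA-based transcriptional activator. The record does not state the restriction enzymes or the exact cloning sites used for assembly, nor the promoter that would ultimately drive the fusion. Such assembled activators are typically used in binary LexA/LexAop expression systems in Drosophila.
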