Addgene plasmid #165821: pLexA BD
Purpose: LexA DNA binding domain, requires assembly with TL2-TL4 linker and TL5 activation domain
Depositing lab: Koen Venken. Depositing organization: Baylor College of Medicine. Publication: Multiplexed drug-based selection and counterselection genetic manipulations in Drosophila. Matinyan N, Karkhanis MS, Gonzalez Y, Jain A, Saltzman A, Malovannaya A, Sarrion-Perdigones A, Dierick HA, Venken KJT. Cell Rep. 2021 Sep 14;36(11):109700. doi: 10.1016/j.celrep.2021.109700. PubMed 34525356.
Backbone
  Vector backbone: pUPD
  Backbone size w/o insert (bp): 3057
  Vector type: Insect Expression
Growth in bacteria
  Bacterial resistance: Ampicillin, 100 μg/mL
  Growth temperature: 37°C
  Growth strain: DH10B
  Copy number: High Copy
Gene/Insert
  Gene/Insert name: LexA BD
  Species: Synthetic
  Insert size (bp): 606
  Cloning method: Restriction Enzyme; 5′ cloning site Unknown (unknown if destroyed)
Terms and licenses: Academic/Nonprofit Terms; Industry Terms: Not Available to Industry
Depositor comments: CDS-TL1
How to cite: pLexA BD was a gift from Koen Venken (Addgene plasmid # 165821 ; http://n2t.net/addgene:165821 ; RRID:Addgene_165821)
